>Addgene plasmid #247261 | pNP3414 [pNP2922 - ISCro4 Enhanced TBL (TBL4, WT) + ISCro4 Recombinase (WT)] | addgene full sequence | sequence record 490378 | Addgene NGS Result
CGCGGAACCCCTATTTGTTTATTTTTCTAAATACATTCAAATATGTATCCGCTCATGAGACAATAACCCT
GATAAATGCTTCAATAATATTGAAAAAGGAAGAGTATGAGTATTCAACATTTCCGTGTCGCCCTTATTCC
CTTTTTTGCGGCATTTTGCCTTCCTGTTTTTGCTCACCCAGAAACGCTGGTGAAAGTAAAAGATGCTGAA
GATCAGTTGGGTGCACGAGTGGGTTACATCGAACTGGATCTCAACAGCGGTAAGATCCTTGAGAGTTTTC
GCCCCGAAGAACGTTTTCCAATGATGAGCACTTTTAAAGTTCTGCTATGTGGCGCGGTATTATCCCGTAT
TGACGCCGGGCAAGAGCAACTCGGTCGCCGCATACACTATTCTCAGAATGACTTGGTTGAGTACTCACCA
GTCACAGAAAAGCATCTTACGGATGGCATGACAGTAAGAGAATTATGCAGTGCTGCCATAACCATGAGTG
ATAACACTGCGGCCAACTTACTTCTGACAACGATCGGAGGACCGAAGGAGCTAACCGCTTTTTTGCACAA
CATGGGGGATCATGTAACTCGCCTTGATCGTTGGGAACCGGAGCTGAATGAAGCCATACCAAACGACGAG
CGTGACACCACGATGCCTGTAGCAATGGCAACAACGTTGCGCAAACTATTAACTGGCGAACTACTTACTC
TAGCTTCCCGGCAACAATTAATAGACTGGATGGAGGCGGATAAAGTTGCAGGACCACTTCTGCGCTCGGC
CCTTCCGGCTGGCTGGTTTATTGCTGATAAATCTGGAGCCGGTGAGCGTGGGTCACGCGGTATCATTGCA
GCACTGGGGCCAGATGGTAAGCCCTCCCGTATCGTAGTTATCTACACGACGGGGAGTCAGGCAACTATGG
ATGAACGAAATAGACAGATCGCTGAGATAGGTGCCTCACTGATTAAGCATTGGTAACTGTCAGACCAAGT
TTACTCATATATACTTTAGATTGATTTAAAACTTCATTTTTAATTTAAAAGGATCTAGGTGAAGATCCTT
TTTGATAATCTCATGACCAAAATCCCTTAACGTGAGTTTTCGTTCCACTGAGCGTCAGACCCCGTAGAAA
AGATCAAAGGATCTTCTTGAGATCCTTTTTTTCTGCGCGTAATCTGCTGCTTGCAAACAAAAAAACCACC
GCTACCAGCGGTGGTTTGTTTGCCGGATCAAGAGCTACCAACTCTTTTTCCGAAGGTAACTGGCTTCAGC
AGAGCGCAGATACCAAATACTGTTCTTCTAGTGTAGCCGTAGTTAGGCCACCACTTCAAGAACTCTGTAG
CACCGCCTACATACCTCGCTCTGCTAATCCTGTTACCAGTGGCTGCTGCCAGTGGCGATAAGTCGTGTCT
TACCGGGTTGGACTCAAGACGATAGTTACCGGATAAGGCGCAGCGGTCGGGCTGAACGGGGGGTTCGTGC
ACACAGCCCAGCTTGGAGCGAACGACCTACACCGAACTGAGATACCTACAGCGTGAGCTATGAGAAAGCG
CCACGCTTCCCGAAGGGAGAAAGGCGGACAGGTATCCGGTAAGCGGCAGGGTCGGAACAGGAGAGCGCAC
GAGGGAGCTTCCAGGGGGAAACGCCTGGTATCTTTATAGTCCTGTCGGGTTTCGCCACCTCTGACTTGAG
CGTCGATTTTTGTGATGCTCGTCAGGGGGGCGGAGCCTATGGAAAAACGCCAGCAACGCGGCCTTTTTAC
GGTTCCTGGCCTTTTGCTGGCCTTTTGCTCACATGTTCTTTCCTGCGTTATCCCCTGATTCTGTGGATAA
CCGTATTACCGCCTTTGAGTGAGCTGATACCGCTCGCCGCAGCCGAACGACCGAGCGCAGCGAGTCAGTG
AGCGAGGAAGCGGAAGAGGGCCTATTTCCCATGATTCCTTCATATTTGCATATACGATACAAGGCTGTTA
GAGAGATAATTGGAATTAATTTGACTGTAAACACAAAGATATTAGTACAAAATACGTGACGTAGAAAGTA
ATAATTTCTTGGGTAGTTTGCAGTTTTAAAATTATGTTTTAAAATGGACTATCATATGCTTACCGTAACT
TGAAAGTATTTCGATTTCTTGGCTTTATATATCTTGTGGAAAGGACGAAACACCGAGTGCAGGGAGAACC
GGCCAGTTCTCTCTGCCATGCGGTCCGCATGCCGTATCAGGCCTTGGGCTAATAACCCGTGACGTAGATT
GGCAGCGGACCGCTTTTATTTTTTGGCCGGCATGGTCCCAGCCTCCTCGCTGGCGCCGGCTGGGCAACAT
GCTTCGGCATGGCGAATGGGACTTTTTTTGTTCTAGTCCGTTTTTAGCGCGTGCGCCAATTCTGCAGACA
AATGGCTCTAGAGGTACCGGCTCCGGTGCCCGTCAGTGGGCAGAGCGCACATCGCCCACAGTCCCCGAGA
AGTTGGGGGGAGGGGTCGGCAATTGAACCGGTGCCTAGAGAAGGTGGCGCGGGGTAAACTGGGAAAGTGA
TGTCGTGTACTGGCTCCGCCTTTTTCCCGAGGGTGGGGGAGAACCGTATATAAGTGCAGTAGTCGCCGTG
AACGTTCTTTTTCGCAACGGGTTTGCCGCCAGAACACAGGTAAGTGCCGTGTGTGGTTCCCGCGGGCCTG
GCCTCTTTACGGGTTATGGCCCTTGCGTGCCTTGAATTACTTCCACCTGGCTGCAGTACGTGATTCTTGA
TCCCGAGCTTCGGGTTGGAAGTGGGTGGGAGAGTTCGAGGCCTTGCGCTTAAGGAGCCCCTTCGCCTCGT
GCTTGAGTTGAGGCCTGGCCTGGGCGCTGGGGCCGCCGCGTGCGAATCTGGTGGCACCTTCGCGCCTGTC
TCGCTGCTTTCGATAAGTCTCTAGCCATTTAAAATTTTTGATGACCTGCTGCGACGCTTTTTTTCTGGCA
AGATAGTCTTGTAAATGCGGGCCAAGATCTGCACACTGGTATTTCGGTTTTTGGGGCCGCGGGCGGCGAC
GGGGCCCGTGCGTCCCAGCGCACATGTTCGGCGAGGCGGGGCCTGCGAGCGCGGCCACCGAGAATCGGAC
GGGGGTAGTCTCAAGCTGGCCGGCCTGCTCTGGTGCCTGGCCTCGCGCCGCCGTGTATCGCCCCGCCCTG
GGCGGCAAGGCTGGCCCGGTCGGCACCAGTTGCGTGAGCGGAAAGATGGCCGCTTCCCGGCCCTGCTGCA
GGGAGCTCAAAATGGAGGACGCGGCGCTCGGGAGAGCGGGCGGGTGAGTCACCCACACAAAGGAAAAGGG
CCTTTCCGTCCTCAGCCGTCGCTTCATGTGACTCCACGGAGTACCGGGCGCCGTCCAGGCACCTCGATTA
GTTCTCGAGCTTTTGGAGTACGTCGTCTTTAGGTTGGGGGGAGGGGTTTTATGCGATGGAGTTTCCCCAC
ACTGAGTGGGTGGAGACTGAAGTTAGGCCAGCTTGGCACTTGATGTAATTCTCCTTGGAATTTGCCCTTT
TTGAGTTTGGATCTTGGTTCATTCTCAAGCCTCAGACAGTGGTTCAAAGTTTTTTTCTTCCATTTCAGGT
GTCGTGACGTACGGCCACCATGGAACAGGAGCTGCACTTCATCGGCATCGACGTGTCCAAAGCAAAGCTG
GACGTGGACGTGCTGCGACCTGACGGCAGACACAGAAGCAAGAAATTCGCTAATACCCCTAAGGGACACG
ACGAGCTGCTGAGATGGCTGAGCGGCCACAGAGTGGCCCCAGCTCACATCTGCATGGAAGCTACAAGCAC
CTACATGGAGGATGTGGCCGCCCACCTGAGCGACGCCGGCTACACCGTGTCCGTGATCAACCCTGCCCTG
GGCAAGGCCTTTGCCCAAAGCGAGGGACTGCGAAGCAAGACAGATGCTGTTGATGCCAGAATGCTGGCCG
AGTTCTGTCGGCAGAAGCGGCCTCCAGCCTGGGAGGCCCCTCACCCTGTGGAACGGGCCCTGAGGGCCCT
CGTGCTGCGCCACCAGAGCCTGACCGATATGCACACCCAGGAGCTGAACCGACTGGAAACCGCCCGGGAA
GTGCAGCGGCCTAGCATTGACGCCCATCTGCTGTGGCTGCACGCCGAGCTGAAAAGAATCGAGAAACAGA
TCAAGGACCTGACAGATGATGACCCCGACATGAAGCACCGGCGGAAGCTGCTGGAAAGCATCCCCGGCAT
CGGAGAAAAGACCAGCGCCGTCCTGCTCGCTTATACAGGCCTGAAGGAAAGATTCACCCACGCCAGACAG
TTCGCTGCTTTTGCCGGCCTGACACCTAGAAGATACGAGAGCGGCAGCTCTGTGAACCGGGCCTCTAGAA
TGAGCAAGGCCGGACATGCCTCTCTGCGGAGAGCCCTGTACATGCCTGCCATGGTGGCCGTGTCTAAGAC
CGAGTGGGGCAGAGCCTTCCGGGACAGACTGGCCGGCAACGGCAAGAAGGGCAAAGTGATCATCGGCGCC
ATGATGAGAAAGCTGGCCCAGGTGGCCTACGGCGTGCTGAAGTCCGGCGTCCCCTTCGACGCCAGCAGAC
ACAACCCCGTGGCTGCTGCTAGCGGAGGGGGTGGAAGCCCAAAAAAGAAGAGAAAGGTACCTAAGAAAAA
GCGGAAGGTCCCCAAGAAGAAGAGGAAAGTTGGAAGCGGTGCCACGAACTTCTCTCTGTTAAAGCAAGCA
GGCGACGTAGAAGAAAACCCAGGTCCCGGATCCGTGAGCAAGGGCGAGGAGCTGTTCACCGGGGTGGTGC
CCATCCTGGTCGAGCTGGACGGCGACGTAAACGGCCACAAGTTCAGCGTGTCCGGCGAGGGCGAGGGCGA
TGCCACCTACGGCAAGCTGACCCTGAAGTTCATCTGCACCACCGGCAAGCTGCCCGTGCCCTGGCCCACC
CTCGTGACCACCCTGACCTACGGCGTGCAGTGCTTCAGCCGCTACCCCGACCACATGAAGCAGCACGACT
TCTTCAAGTCCGCCATGCCCGAAGGCTACGTCCAGGAGCGCACCATCTTCTTCAAGGACGACGGCAACTA
CAAGACCCGCGCCGAGGTGAAGTTCGAGGGCGACACCCTGGTGAACCGCATCGAGCTGAAGGGCATCGAC
TTCAAGGAGGACGGCAACATCCTGGGGCACAAGCTGGAGTACAACTACAACAGCCACAACGTCTATATCA
TGGCCGACAAGCAGAAGAACGGCATCAAGGTGAACTTCAAGATCCGCCACAACATCGAGGACGGCAGCGT
GCAGCTCGCCGACCACTACCAGCAGAACACCCCCATCGGCGACGGCCCCGTGCTGCTGCCCGACAACCAC
TACCTGAGCACCCAGTCCGCCCTGAGCAAAGACCCCAACGAGAAGCGCGATCACATGGTCCTGCTGGAGT
TCGTGACCGCCGCCGGGATCACTCTCGGCATGGACGAGCTGTACAAGTAACTCGAGCTAGAGCTCGCTGA
TCAGCCTCGACTGTGCCTTCTAGTTGCCAGCCATCTGTTGTTTGCCCCTCCCCCGTGCCTTCCTTGACCC
TGGAAGGTGCCACTCCCACTGTCCTTTCCTAATAAAATGAGGAAATTGCATCGCATTGTCTGAGTAGGTG
TCATTCTATTCTGGGGGGTGGGGTGGGGCAGGACAGCAAGGGGGAGGATTGGGAAGACAATAGCAGGCAT
GCTGGGGACGACGTCAGGTGGCACTTTTCGGGGAAATGTG
Features (pLannotate 1.2.2; 8 found; start..end, strand, type, name):
      1..105     +  promoter       AmpR promoter: bla
    106..966     +  CDS            AmpR: β-lactamase; bla; confers resistance to ampicillin, carbenicillin, and related antibiotics
   1137..1725    +  rep_origin     ori: high-copy-number ColE1/pMB1/pBR322/pUC origin of replication
   1906..2146    +  promoter       U6 promoter: RNA polymerase III promoter for human U6 snRNA
   2399..3577    +  promoter       EF-1α promoter: strong constitutive promoter for human elongation factor EF-1α
   4589..4609    +  CDS            SV40 NLS: nuclear localization signal of SV40 (simian virus 40) large T antigen
   4724..5440    +  CDS            EGFP: the original enhanced GFP (Yang et al., 1996) mammalian codon-optimized
   5471..5678    +  polyA_signal   bGH poly(A) signal: bovine growth hormone polyadenylation signal
