[The description below was written by a language model from this plasmid's Addgene catalogue record and pLannotate feature annotations shown in this document.]
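Description:
pNP3414 is a 5.7 kb mammalian expression plasmid built on the pNP2922 backbone by Golden Gate cloning. It delivers both components of the ISCro4 bridge recombinase system from a single vector. It is propagated in E. coli as a high-copy plasmid through a ColE1/pUC-type origin and selected with ampicillin via the bla β-lactamase gene and its native promoter. No mammalian selection marker is annotated.

The payload consists of two transcription units in the same orientation. A human U6 RNA polymerase III promoter sits upstream of an unannotated gap of about 250 nt that presumably holds the recorded insert. This insert is a synthetic bridge RNA fragment (bRNA positions 1-100) described as the enhanced target-binding loop variant TBL4, carrying the changes C60U, A61G, U73C, dU86, A87G and dU88. "WT" in the plasmid name appears to mean that the loop's programmable specificity is left wild type, though the record does not spell this out.

Downstream, the strong constitutive EF-1α promoter drives a Pol II cassette that ends in a bGH polyadenylation signal. Roughly 1 kb between the promoter and an SV40 nuclear localization signal is not annotated and is consistent with the wild-type ISCro4 recombinase coding sequence named in the title. EGFP follows the NLS after a short unannotated stretch, so it probably reports on expression, but the table does not show whether it is fused directly or separated by a self-cleaving peptide.

The stated purpose is to express ISCro4 recombinase together with bridge RNA in mammalian cells. The associated work concerns programmable, large-scale rearrangement of the human genome.
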