Addgene plasmid #247261: pNP3414 [pNP2922 - ISCro4 Enhanced TBL (TBL4, WT) + ISCro4 Recombinase (WT)]
Purpose: Express ISCro4 recombinase and bridge RNA
Depositing lab: Patrick Hsu. Depositing organization: Arc Institute. Publication: Megabase-scale human genome rearrangement with programmable bridge recombinases. Perry NT, Bartie LJ, Katrekar D, Gonzalez GA, Durrant MG, Pai JJ, Fanton A, Martins JQ, Hiraizumi M, Ricci-Tam C, Nishimasu H, Konermann S, Hsu PD. Science. 2025 Sep 25:eadz0276. doi: 10.1126/science.adz0276. PubMed 40997214.
Backbone
  Vector backbone: pNP2922
  Vector type: Mammalian Expression
Growth in bacteria
  Bacterial resistance: Ampicillin, 100 μg/mL
  Growth temperature: 37°C
  Growth strain: DH5alpha
  Copy number: High Copy
Gene/Insert
  Gene/Insert name: pNP2922 - ISCro4 bRNA1-100 C60U, A61G, U73C, dU86, A87G, dU88 (TBL4)
  Species: Synthetic
  Mutation: C60U, A61G, U73C, dU86, A87G, dU88
  Cloning method: Golden Gate
Terms and licenses: Academic/Nonprofit Terms; Industry Terms: Not Available to Industry
Depositor comments: Please visit https://doi.org/10.1101/2025.05.14.653916 for bioRxiv preprint.
How to cite: pNP3414 [pNP2922 - ISCro4 Enhanced TBL (TBL4, WT) + ISCro4 Recombinase (WT)] was a gift from Patrick Hsu (Addgene plasmid # 247261 ; http://n2t.net/addgene:247261 ; RRID:Addgene_247261)
